Addgene plasmid #152014: pGBW-m4134336
Purpose: Mammalian expression plasmid for SARS-CoV-2 N (nucleocapsid)
Depositing lab: Ginkgo Bioworks & Benjie Chen.
Backbone
  Vector backbone: pTwist_CMV_Hygro_6
  Backbone size w/o insert (bp): 6525
  Vector type: Mammalian Expression
  Selectable markers: Hygromycin
Growth in bacteria
  Bacterial resistance: Ampicillin, 100 μg/mL
  Growth temperature: 37°C
  Growth strain: DH5alpha
  Copy number: High Copy
Gene/Insert
  Gene/Insert name: SARS-CoV-2 N (nucleocapsid) (alt names: nucleocapsid phosphoprotein; N protein)
  Species: Severe acute respiratory syndrome coronavirus 2
  Insert size (bp): 1253
  Mutation: wt
  Entrez Gene: N (a.k.a. GU280_gp10)
  Promoter: CMV
  Tag / fusion protein: Cleavable TEV;HA (C terminal on backbone)
  Cloning method: Unknown
Resource information
  A portion of this plasmid was derived from a plasmid made by: GinkgoBioworks
Depositor comments: NCBI reference sequence: YP_009724397.2
How to cite: pGBW-m4134336 was a gift from Ginkgo Bioworks & Benjie Chen (Addgene plasmid # 152014 ; http://n2t.net/addgene:152014 ; RRID:Addgene_152014)
