[The description below was written by a language model from this plasmid's Addgene catalogue record and pLannotate feature annotations shown in this document.]
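Description:
pGBW-m4134336 is a mammalian expression plasmid for the wild-type nucleocapsid (N) phosphoprotein of SARS-CoV-2, built on the pTwist_CMV_Hygro_6 backbone. The sequenced plasmid is 7,845 nt. It replicates in E. coli at high copy from a ColE1/pUC-type origin and is selected there with ampicillin through a full-length β-lactamase gene. A short additional β-lactamase fragment is also annotated near the origin.

The N coding sequence lies downstream of the human cytomegalovirus immediate-early enhancer and promoter elements, which drive strong constitutive transcription in mammalian cells. An SV40 polyadenylation signal follows it, although the table annotates that signal and an adjacent large T antigen fragment on the reverse strand. The catalogue lists a C-terminal, backbone-encoded TEV-cleavable HA tag. This tag is not annotated separately in the feature table, but the gap between the end of the N annotation and the poly(A) signal could accommodate it. An HA epitope would allow detection or immunoprecipitation of N, and a TEV site would allow the tag to be removed.

A separate cassette places hygromycin B phosphotransferase under the human ubiquitin C promoter with a synthetic poly(A) signal, so transfected mammalian cells can be selected with hygromycin. Bacterial terminators (T7 and rrnG), 5' and 3' β-globin insulator elements and a further synthetic poly(A) signal flank the expression units, presumably to limit read-through and interference between them.

The record gives the purpose only as mammalian expression of N, a protein that packages the viral RNA genome into ribonucleoprotein. The cloning method is not recorded.
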