Features (pLannotate 1.2.2; 19 found; start..end, strand, type, name):
    100..403     +  enhancer       CMV enhancer: human cytomegalovirus immediate early enhancer
    476..493     -  promoter       CMV promoter (fragment): human cytomegalovirus (CMV) immediate early promoter
    556..607     +  promoter       CMVd2 promoter: truncated human cytomegalovirus (CMV) immediate early promoter that yields moderately reduced expression relative to the full-length promoter
    682..1938    +  CDS            N: NCAP_SARS2 - Experimental evidence at protein level: Swiss-Prot protein existence level 1. Packages the positive strand viral genome RNA into a helical ribonucleocapsid (RNP) and plays a fundamental role during virion assembly through its interactions with the viral genome and membrane protein M. Plays an important role in enhancing the efficiency of subgenomic viral RNA transcription as well as viral replication (By similarity). May modulate transforming growth factor-beta signaling by binding host smad3 (By similarity). From Severe acute respiratory syndrome coronavirus 2 (2019-nCoV) (SARS-C
   2055..2176    -  polyA_signal   SV40 poly(A) signal: SV40 polyadenylation signal
   2199..2268    -  CDS            large T antigen (fragment): large T antigen from SV40 (simian virus 40)
   2291..2337    +  terminator     T7 terminator: transcription terminator for bacteriophage T7 RNA polymerase
   2367..2503    +  terminator     rrnG terminator: transcription terminator from the E. coli ribosomal RNA rrnG operon (Albrechtsen et al., 1991)
   2548..2619    +  misc_feature   3' β-globin insulator: insulator downstream of the human β-globin locus (Farrell et al., 2002)
   2845..3433    -  rep_origin     ori: high-copy-number ColE1/pMB1/pBR322/pUC origin of replication
   3605..3669    -  CDS            bla(M) (fragment): β-lactamase lacking the signal sequence; bla(M); allows cytosolic expression of β-lactamase
   3933..5142    +  promoter       UbC promoter: human ubiquitin C promoter
   5152..6173    +  CDS            HygR (fragment): hygromycin B phosphotransferase confers resistance to hygromycin
   6201..6249    +  polyA_signal   poly(A) signal: synthetic polyadenylation signal
   6515..7375    +  CDS            AmpR: β-lactamase; bla; confers resistance to ampicillin, carbenicillin, and related antibiotics
   7388..7524    +  terminator     rrnG terminator: transcription terminator from the E. coli ribosomal RNA rrnG operon (Albrechtsen et al., 1991)
   7676..7747    +  misc_feature   5' β-globin insulator: insulator upstream of the human β-globin locus (Farrell et al., 2002)
   7752..7798    -  terminator     T7 terminator: transcription terminator for bacteriophage T7 RNA polymerase
   7816..19      -  polyA_signal   poly(A) signal (across the origin): synthetic polyadenylation signal
>Addgene plasmid #152014 | pGBW-m4134336 | addgene full sequence | sequence record 300229 | Addgene NGS Result
GATGGATAGCGATTTTATTATCTAACTGCTGATCGAGTGTAGCCAGATCTAGTAATCAATTACGGGGTCA
TTAGTTCATAGCCCATATATGGAGTTCCGCGTTACATAACTTACGGTAAATGGCCCGCCTGGCTGACCGC
CCAACGACCCCCGCCCATTGACGTCAATAATGACGTATGTTCCCATAGTAACGCCAATAGGGACTTTCCA
TTGACGTCAATGGGTGGAGTATTTACGGTAAACTGCCCACTTGGCAGTACATCAAGTGTATCATATGCCA
AGTACGCCCCCTATTGACGTCAATGACGGTAAATGGCCCGCCTGGCATTATGCCCAGTACATGACCTTAT
GGGACTTTCCTACTTGGCAGTACATCTACGTATTAGTCATCGCTATTACCATGCTGATGCGGTTTTGGCA
GTACATCAATGGGCGTGGATAGCGGTTTGACTCACGGGGATTTCCAAGTCTCCACCCCATTGACGTCAAT
GGGAGTTTGTTTTGGCACCAAAATCAACGGGACTTTCCAAAATGTCGTAACAACTCCGCCCCATTGACGC
AAATGGGCGGTAGGCGTGTACGGTGGGAGGTCTATATAAGCAGAGCTGGTTTAGTGAACCGTCAGATCAG
ATCTTTGTCGATCCTACCATCCACTCGACACACCCGCCAGCGGCCGCCACCATGTCTGATAATGGACCCC
AAAATCAGCGAAATGCACCCCGCATTACGTTTGGTGGACCCTCAGATTCAACTGGCAGTAACCAGAATGG
AGAACGCAGTGGGGCGCGATCAAAACAACGTCGGCCCCAAGGTTTACCCAATAATACTGCGTCTTGGTTC
ACCGCTCTCACTCAACATGGCAAGGAAGACCTTAAATTCCCTCGAGGACAAGGCGTTCCAATTAACACCA
ATAGCAGTCCAGATGACCAAATTGGCTACTACCGAAGAGCTACCAGACGAATTCGTGGTGGTGACGGTAA
AATGAAAGATCTCAGTCCAAGATGGTATTTCTACTACCTAGGAACTGGGCCAGAAGCTGGACTTCCCTAT
GGTGCTAACAAAGACGGCATCATATGGGTTGCAACTGAGGGAGCCTTGAATACACCAAAAGATCACATTG
GCACCCGCAATCCTGCTAACAATGCTGCAATCGTGCTACAACTTCCTCAAGGAACAACATTGCCAAAAGG
CTTCTACGCAGAAGGGAGCAGAGGCGGCAGTCAAGCCTCTTCTCGTTCCTCATCACGTAGTCGCAACAGT
TCAAGAAATTCAACTCCAGGCAGCAGTAGGGGAACTTCTCCTGCTAGAATGGCTGGCAATGGCGGTGATG
CTGCTCTTGCTTTGCTGCTGCTTGACAGATTGAACCAGCTTGAGAGCAAAATGTCTGGTAAAGGCCAACA
ACAACAAGGCCAAACTGTCACTAAGAAATCTGCTGCTGAGGCTTCTAAGAAGCCTCGGCAAAAACGTACT
GCCACTAAAGCATACAATGTAACACAAGCTTTCGGCAGACGTGGTCCAGAACAAACCCAAGGAAATTTTG
GGGACCAGGAACTAATCAGACAAGGAACTGATTACAAACATTGGCCGCAAATTGCACAATTTGCCCCCAG
CGCTTCAGCGTTCTTCGGAATGTCGCGCATTGGCATGGAAGTCACACCTTCGGGAACGTGGTTGACCTAC
ACAGGTGCCATCAAATTGGATGACAAAGATCCAAATTTCAAAGATCAAGTCATTTTGCTGAATAAGCATA
TTGACGCATACAAAACATTCCCACCAACAGAGCCTAAAAAGGACAAAAAGAAGAAGGCTGATGAAACTCA
AGCCTTACCGCAGAGACAGAAGAAACAGCAAACTGTGACTCTTCTTCCTGCTGCAGATTTGGATGATTTC
TCCAAACAATTGCAACAATCCATGAGCAGTGCTGACTCAACTCAGGCCGAAAACCTTTACTTTCAGTCGT
ACCCCTATGACGTACCAGATTATGCGTAAGGATCCGCAGGCCTCTGCTAGCTTGACTGACTGAGATACAG
CGTACCTTCAGCTCACAGACATGATAAGATACATTGATGAGTTTGGACAAACCACAACTAGAATGCAGTG
AAAAAAATGCTTTATTTGTGAAATTTGTGATGCTATTGCTTTATTTGTAACCATTATAAGCTGCAATAAA
CAAGTTAACAACAACAATTGCATTCATTTTATGTTTCAGGTTCAGGGGGAGGTGTGGGAGGTTTTTTAAA
GCAAGTAAAACCTCTACAAATGTGGTATTGGCCCATCTCTATCGGTATCGTAGCATAACCCCTTGGGGCC
TCTAAACGGGTCTTGAGGGGTTTTTTGTGCCCCTCGGGCCGGATTGCTATCTACCGGCATTGGCGCAGAA
AAAAATGCCTGATGCGACGCTGCGCGTCTTATACTCCCACATATGCCAGATTCAGCAACGGATACGGCTT
CCCCAACTTGCCCACTTCCATACGTGTCCTCCTTACCAGAAATTTATCCTTAAGGTCGTCAGCTATCCTG
CAGGCGATCTCTCGATTTCGATCAAGACATTCCTTTAATGGTCTTTTCTGGACACCACTAGGGGTCAGAA
GTAGTTCATCAAACTTTCTTCCCTCCCTAATCTCATTGGTTACCTTGGGCTATCGAAACTTAATTAACCA
GTCAAGTCAGCTACTTGGCGAGATCGACTTGTCTGGGTTTCGACTACGCTCAGAATTGCGTCAGTCAAGT
TCGATCTGGTCCTTGCTATTGCACCCGTTCTCCGATTACGAGTTTCATTTAAATCATGTGAGCAAAAGGC
CAGCAAAAGGCCAGGAACCGTAAAAAGGCCGCGTTGCTGGCGTTTTTCCATAGGCTCCGCCCCCCTGACG
AGCATCACAAAAATCGACGCTCAAGTCAGAGGTGGCGAAACCCGACAGGACTATAAAGATACCAGGCGTT
TCCCCCTGGAAGCTCCCTCGTGCGCTCTCCTGTTCCGACCCTGCCGCTTACCGGATACCTGTCCGCCTTT
CTCCCTTCGGGAAGCGTGGCGCTTTCTCATAGCTCACGCTGTAGGTATCTCAGTTCGGTGTAGGTCGTTC
GCTCCAAGCTGGGCTGTGTGCACGAACCCCCCGTTCAGCCCGACCGCTGCGCCTTATCCGGTAACTATCG
TCTTGAGTCCAACCCGGTAAGACACGACTTATCGCCACTGGCAGCAGCCACTGGTAACAGGATTAGCAGA
GCGAGGTATGTAGGCGGTGCTACAGAGTTCTTGAAGTGGTGGCCTAACTACGGCTACACTAGAAGAACAG
TATTTGGTATCTGCGCTCTGCTGAAGCCAGTTACCTTCGGAAAAAGAGTTGGTAGCTCTTGATCCGGCAA
ACAAACCACCGCTGGTAGCGGTGGTTTTTTTGTTTGCAAGCAGCAGATTACGCGCAGAAAAAAAGGATCT
CAAGAAGATCCTTTGATCTTTTCTACGGGGTCTGACGCTCAGTGGAACGAAAACTCACGTTAAGGGATTT
TGGTCATGAGATTATCAAAAAGGATCTTCACCTAGATCCTTTTAAATTAAAAATGAAGTTTTAAATCAAT
CTAAAGTATATATGAGTAAACTTGGTCTGACAGTTACCAATGCTTAATCAGTGAGGCACCTATCTCAGCG
ATCTGTCTATTTCGTTCATCCATAGTTGCATTTAAATTTCCGAACTCTCCAAGGCCCTCGTCGGAAAATC
TTCAAACCTTTCGTCCGATCCATCTTGCAGGCTACCTCTCGAACGAACTATCGCAAGTCTCTTGGCCGGC
CTTGCGCCTTGGCTATTGCTTGGCAGCGCCTATCGCCAGGTATTACTCCAATCCCGAATATCCGAGATCG
GGATCACCCGAGAGAAGTTCAACCTACATCCTCAATCCCGATCTATCCGAGATCCGAGGAATATCGAAAT
CGGGGCGCGCCTGGCCTCCGCGCCGGGTTTTGGCGCCTCCCGCGGGCGCCCCCCTCGTCACGGCGAGCGC
TGCCACGTCAGACGAAGGGCGCAGGAGCGTCCTGATCCTTCCGCCCGGACGCTCAGGACAGCGGCCCGCT
GCTCATAAGACTCGGCCTTAGAACCCCAGTATCAGCAGAAGGACATTTTAGGACGGGACTTGGGTGACTC
TAGGGCACTGGTTTTCTTTCCAGAGAGCGGAACAGGCGAGGAAAAGTAGTCCCTTCTCGGCGATTCTGCG
GAGGGATCTCCGTGGGGCGGTGAACGCCGATGATTATATAAGGACGCGCCGGGTGTGGCACAGCTAGTTC
CGTCGCAGCCGGGATTTGGGTCGCGGTTCTTGTTTGTGGATCGCTGTGATCGTCACTTGGTGAGTAGCGG
GCTGCTGGGCTGGCCGGGGCTTTCGTGGCCGCCGGGCCGCTCGGTGGGACGGAAGCGTGTGGAGAGACCG
CCAAGGGCTGTAGTCTGGGTCCGCGAGCAAGGTTGCCCTGAACTGGGGGTTGGGGGGAGCGCAGCAAAAT
GGCGGCTGTTCCCGAGTCTTGAATGGAAGACGCTTGTGAGGCGGGCTGTGAGGTCGTTGAAACAAGGTGG
GGGGCATGGTGGGCGGCAAGAACCCAAGGTCTTGAGCCCTTCGCTAATGCGGGAAAGCTCTTATTCGGGT
GAGATGGGCTGGGCACCATCTGGGGACCCTGACGTGAAGTTTGTCACTGACTGGAGAACTCGGTTTGTCG
TCTGTTGCGGGGGCGGCAGTTATGGCGGTGCCGTTGGGCAGTGCACCCGTACCTTTGGGAGCGCGCGCCC
TCGTCGTGTCGTGACGTCACCCGTTCTGTTGGCTTATAATGCAGGGTGGGGCCACCTGCCGGTAGGTGTG
CGGTAGGCTTTTCTCCGTCGCAGGACGCAGGGTTCGGGCCTAGGGTAGGCTCTCCTGAATCGACAGGCGC
CGGACCTCTGGTGAGGGGAGGGATAAGTGAGGCGTCAGTTTCTTTGGTCGGTTTTATGTACCTATCTTCT
TAAGTAGCTGAAGCTCCGGTTTTGAACTATGCGCTCGGGGTTGGCGAGTGTGTTTTGTGAAGTTTTTTAG
GCACCTTTTGAAATGTAATCATTTGGGTCAATATGTAATTTTCAGTGTTAGACTTGTAAATTGTCCGCTA
AATTCTGGCCGTTTTTGGCTTTTTTGTTAGACAACATGGGTAAAAAGCCTGAACTCACCGCGACGTCTGT
CGAGAAGTTTCTGATCGAAAAGTTCGACAGCGTCTCCGACCTGATGCAGCTCTCGGAGGGCGAAGAATCT
CGTGCTTTCAGCTTCGATGTAGGAGGGCGTGGATATGTCCTGCGGGTAAATAGCTGCGCCGATGGTTTCT
ACAAAGATCGTTATGTTTATCGGCACTTTGCATCCGCCGCGCTCCCGATTCCGGAAGTGCTTGACATTGG
GGAGTTCAGCGAGAGCCTGACCTATTGCATCTCCCGCCGTGCACAGGGTGTCACGTTGCAAGACCTGCCT
GAAACCGAACTGCCCGCTGTTCTGCAGCCGGTCGCGGAGGCAATGGATGCCATCGCTGCCGCCGATCTTA
GCCAGACGAGCGGGTTCGGCCCATTCGGACCGCAAGGAATCGGTCAATACACTACATGGCGTGATTTCAT
ATGCGCGATTGCTGATCCCCATGTGTATCACTGGCAAACTGTGATGGACGACACCGTCAGTGCGTCCGTC
GCGCAGGCTCTCGATGAGCTGATGCTTTGGGCCGAGGACTGCCCCGAAGTCCGGCACCTCGTGCACGCGG
ATTTCGGCTCCAACAATGTCCTGACGGACAATGGCCGCATAACAGCGGTCATTGACTGGAGCGAGGCGAT
GTTCGGGGATTCCCAATACGAGGTCGCCAACATCTTCTTCTGGAGGCCGTGGTTGGCTTGTATGGAGCAG
CAGACGCGCTACTTCGAGCGGAGGCATCCGGAGCTTGCAGGATCGCCCCGGCTCCGGGCGTATATGCTCC
GCATTGGTCTTGACCAACTCTATCAGAGCTTGGTTGACGGCAATTTCGATGATGCAGCTTGGGCGCAGGG
TCGATGCGACGCAATCGTCCGATCCGGAGCCGGGACTGTCGGGCGTACACAAATCGCCCGCAGAAGCGCC
GCCGTCTGGACCGATGGCTGTGTAGAAGTACTCGCCGATAGTGGAAACCGACGCCCCAGCACTCGTCCGA
GGGCAAAGGAATAAGCTAGTATGTAAGCCTAGTCTTAGATAATAAAATCGCTATCCATCGAAGATGGATG
TGTGTTGGTTTTTTGTGTGTGTAACGCTAGGCGCGCCTGGTGTACCGAGAACGATCCTCTCAGTGCGAGT
CTCGACGATCCATATCGTTGCTTGGCAGTCAGCCAGTCGGAATCCAGCTTGGGACCCAGGAAGTCCAATC
GTCAGATATTGTACTCAAGCCTGGTCACGGCAGCGTACCGATCTGTTTAAACCTAGATATTGATAGTCTG
ATCGGTCAACGTATAATCGAGTCCTAGCTTTTGCAAACATCTATCAAGAGACAGGATCAGCAGGAGGCTT
TCGCATGAGTATTCAACATTTCCGTGTCGCCCTTATTCCCTTTTTTGCGGCATTTTGCCTTCCTGTTTTT
GCTCACCCAGAAACGCTGGTGAAAGTAAAAGATGCTGAAGATCAGTTGGGTGCGCGAGTGGGTTACATCG
AACTGGATCTCAACAGCGGTAAGATCCTTGAGAGTTTTCGCCCCGAAGAACGCTTTCCAATGATGAGCAC
TTTTAAAGTTCTGCTATGTGGCGCGGTATTATCCCGTATTGACGCCGGGCAAGAGCAACTCGGTCGCCGC
ATACACTATTCTCAGAATGACTTGGTTGAGTATTCACCAGTCACAGAAAAGCATCTTACGGATGGCATGA
CAGTAAGAGAATTATGCAGTGCTGCCATAACCATGAGTGATAACACTGCGGCCAACTTACTTCTGACAAC
GATTGGAGGACCGAAGGAGCTAACCGCTTTTTTGCACAACATGGGGGATCATGTAACTCGCCTTGATCGT
TGGGAACCGGAGCTGAATGAAGCCATACCAAACGACGAGCGTGACACCACGATGCCTGTAGCAATGGCAA
CAACCTTGCGTAAACTATTAACTGGCGAACTACTTACTCTAGCTTCCCGGCAACAGTTGATAGACTGGAT
GGAGGCGGATAAAGTTGCAGGACCACTTCTGCGCTCGGCCCTTCCGGCTGGCTGGTTTATTGCTGATAAA
TCTGGAGCCGGTGAGCGTGGGTCTCGCGGTATCATTGCAGCACTGGGGCCAGATGGTAAGCCCTCCCGTA
TCGTAGTTATCTACACGACGGGGAGTCAGGCAACTATGGATGAACGAAATAGACAGATCGCTGAGATAGG
TGCCTCACTGATTAAGCATTGGTAACCGATTCTAGGTGCATTGGCGCAGAAAAAAATGCCTGATGCGACG
CTGCGCGTCTTATACTCCCACATATGCCAGATTCAGCAACGGATACGGCTTCCCCAACTTGCCCACTTCC
ATACGTGTCCTCCTTACCAGAAATTTATCCTTAAGATCCCGAATCGTTTAAACTCGACTCTGGCTCTATC
GAATCTCCGTCGTTTCGAGCTTACGCGAACAGCCGTGGCGCTCATTTGCTCGTCGGGCATCGAATCTCGT
CAGCTATCGTCAGCTTACCTTTTTGGCAGCGATCGCGGCTCCCGACATCTTGGACCATTAGCTCCACAGG
TATCTTCTTCCCTCTAGTGGTCATAACAGCAGCTTCAGCTACCTCTCAATTCAAAAAACCCCTCAAGACC
CGTTTAGAGGCCCCAAGGGGTTATGCTATCAATCGTTGCGTTACACACACAAAAAACCAACACACATCCA
TCTTC
